>Addgene plasmid #58070 | tdTomato-Alpha-Actinin-19 | addgene full sequence | sequence record 476906 | Addgene NGS Result
CGTTACATAACTTACGGTAAATGGCCCGCCTGGCTGACCGCCCAACGACCCCCGCCCATTGACGTCAATA
ATGACGTATGTTCCCATAGTAACGCCAATAGGGACTTTCCATTGACGTCAATGGGTGGAGTATTTACGGT
AAACTGCCCACTTGGCAGTACATCAAGTGTATCATATGCCAAGTACGCCCCCTATTGACGTCAATGACGG
TAAATGGCCCGCCTGGCATTATGCCCAGTACATGACCTTATGGGACTTTCCTACTTGGCAGTACATCTAC
GTATTAGTCATCGCTATTACCATGGTGATGCGGTTTTGGCAGTACATCAATGGGCGTGGATAGCGGTTTG
ACTCACGGGGATTTCCAAGTCTCCACCCCATTGACGTCAATGGGAGTTTGTTTTGGCACCAAAATCAACG
GGACTTTCCAAAATGTCGTAACAACTCCGCCCCATTGACGCAAATGGGCGGTAGGCGTGTACGGTGGGAG
GTCTATATAAGCAGAGCTGGTTTAGTGAACCGTCAGATCCGCTAGCGCTACCGGACTCAGATCTCGAGCT
CAAGCTTCGCACCATCATGGACCATTATGATTCTCAGCAAACCAACGATTACATGCAGCCAGAAGAGGAC
TGGGACCGGGACCTGCTCCTGGACCCGGCCTGGGAGAAGCAGCAGAGAAAGACATTCACGGCATGGTGTA
ACTCCCACCTCCGGAAGGCGGGGACACAGATCGAGAACATCGAAGAGGACTTCCGGGATGGCCTGAAGCT
CATGCTGCTGCTGGAGGTCATCTCAGGTGAACGCTTGGCCAAGCCAGAGCGAGGCAAGATGAGAGTGCAC
AAGATCTCCAACGTCAACAAGGCCCTGGATTTCATAGCCAGCAAAGGCGTCAAACTGGTGTCCATCGGAG
CCGAAGAAATCGTGGATGGGAATGTGAAGATGACCCTGGGCATGATCTGGACCATCATCCTGCGCTTTGC
CATCCAGGACATCTCCGTGGAAGAGACTTCAGCCAAGGAAGGGCTGCTCCTGTGGTGTCAGAGAAAGACA
GCCCCTTACAAAAATGTCAACATCCAGAACTTCCACATAAGCTGGAAGGATGGCCTCGGCTTCTGTGCTT
TGATCCACCGACACCGGCCCGAGCTGATTGACTACGGGAAGCTGCGGAAGGATGATCCACTCACAAATCT
GAATACGGCTTTTGACGTGGCAGAGAAGTACCTGGACATCCCCAAGATGCTGGATGCCGAAGACATCGTT
GGAACTGCCCGACCGGATGAGAAAGCCATCATGACTTACGTGTCTAGCTTCTACCACGCCTTCTCTGGAG
CCCAGAAGGCGGAGACAGCAGCCAATCGCATCTGCAAGGTGTTGGCCGTCAACCAGGAGAACGAGCAGCT
TATGGAAGACTACGAGAAGCTGGCCAGTGATCTGTTGGAGTGGATCCGCCGCACAATCCCGTGGCTGGAG
AACCGGGTGCCCGAGAACACCATGCATGCCATGCAACAGAAGCTGGAGGACTTCCGGGACTACCGGCGCC
TGCACAAGCCGCCCAAGGTGCAGGAGAAGTGCCAGCTGGAGATCAACTTCAACACGCTGCAGACCAAGCT
GCGGCTCAGCAACCGGCCTGCCTTCATGCCCTCTGAGGGCAGGATGGTCTCGGACATCAACAATGCCTGG
GGCTGCCTGGAGCAGGTGGAGAAGGGCTATGAGGAGTGGTTGCTGAATGAGATCCGGAGGCTGGAGCGAC
TGGACCACCTGGCAGAGAAGTTCCGGCAGAAGGCCTCCATCCACGAGGCCTGGACTGACGGCAAAGAGGC
CATGCTGCGACAGAAGGACTATGAGACCGCCACCCTCTCGGAGATCAAGGCCTTGCTCAAGAAGCATGAG
GCCTTCGAGAGTGACCTGGCTGCCCACCAGGACCGTGTGGAGCAGATTGCCGCCATCGCACAGGAGCTCA
ATGAGCTGGACTATTATGACTCACCCAGTGTCAACGCCCGTTGCCAAAAGATCTGTGACCAGTGGGACAA
TCTGGGGGCCCTAACTCAGAAGCGAAGGGAAGCTCTGGAGCGGACCGAGAAACTGCTGGAGACCATTGAC
CAGCTGTACTTGGAGTATGCCAAGCGGGCTGCACCCTTCAACAACTGGATGGAGGGGGCCATGGAGGACC
TGCAGGACACCTTCATTGTGCACACCATTGAGGAGATCCAGGGACTGACCACAGCCCATGAGCAGTTCAA
GGCCACCCTCCCTGATGCCGACAAGGAGCGCCTGGCCATCCTGGGCATCCACAATGAGGTGTCCAAGATT
GTCCAGACCTACCACGTCAATATGGCGGGCACCAACCCCTACACAACCATCACGCCTCAGGAGATCAATG
GCAAATGGGACCACGTGCGGCAGCTGGTGCCTCGGAGGGACCAAGCTCTGACGGAGGAGCATGCCCGACA
GCAGCACAATGAGAGGCTACGCAAGCAGTTTGGAGCCCAGGCCAATGTCATCGGGCCCTGGATCCAGACC
AAGATGGAGGAGATCGGGAGGATCTCCATTGAGATGCATGGGACCCTGGAGGACCAGCTCAGCCACCTGC
GGCAGTATGAGAAGAGCATCGTCAACTACAAGCCAAAGATTGATCAGCTGGAGGGCGACCACCAGCTCAT
CCAGGAGGCGCTCATCTTCGACAACAAGCACACCAACTACACCATGGAGCACATCCGTGTGGGCTGGGAG
CAGCTGCTCACCACCATCGCCAGGACCATCAATGAGGTAGAGAACCAGATCCTGACCCGGGATGCCAAGG
GCATCAGCCAGGAGCAGATGAATGAGTTCCGGGCCTCCTTCAACCACTTTGACCGGGATCACTCCGGCAC
ACTGGGTCCCGAGGAGTTCAAAGCCTGCCTCATCAGCTTGGGTTATGATATTGGCAACGACCCCCAGGGA
GAAGCAGAATTTGCCCGCATCATGAGCATTGTGGACCCCAACCGCCTGGGGGTAGTGACATTCCAGGCCT
TCATTGACTTCATGTCCCGCGAGACAGCCGACACAGATACAGCAGACCAAGTCATGGCTTCCTTCAAGAT
CCTGGCTGGGGACAAGAACTACATTACCATGGACGAGCTGCGCCGCGAGCTGCCACCCGACCAGGCTGAG
TACTGCATCGCGCGGATGGCCCCCTACACCGGCCCCGACTCCGTGCCAGGTGCTCTGGACTACATGTCCT
TCTCCACGGCGCTGTACGGCGAGAGTGACCTCAAGCTTCGAATTCTGCAGTCGACGGTACCGCGGGCCCG
GGATCCACCGGTCGCCACCATGGTGAGCAAGGGCGAGGAGGTCATCAAAGAGTTCATGCGCTTCAAGGTG
CGCATGGAGGGCTCCATGAACGGCCACGAGTTCGAGATCGAGGGCGAGGGCGAGGGCCGCCCCTACGAGG
GCACCCAGACCGCCAAGCTGAAGGTGACCAAGGGCGGCCCCCTGCCCTTCGCCTGGGACATCCTGTCCCC
CCAGTTCATGTACGGCTCCAAGGCGTACGTGAAGCACCCCGCCGACATCCCCGATTACAAGAAGCTGTCC
TTCCCCGAGGGCTTCAAGTGGGAGCGCGTGATGAACTTCGAGGACGGCGGTCTGGTGACCGTGACCCAGG
ACTCCTCCCTGCAGGACGGCACGCTGATCTACAAGGTGAAGATGCGCGGCACCAACTTCCCCCCCGACGG
CCCCGTAATGCAGAAGAAGACCATGGGCTGGGAGGCCTCCACCGAGCGCCTGTACCCCCGCGACGGCGTG
CTGAAGGGCGAGATCCACCAGGCCCTGAAGCTGAAGGACGGCGGCCACTACCTGGTGGAGTTCAAGACCA
TCTACATGGCCAAGAAGCCCGTGCAACTGCCCGGCTACTACTACGTGGACACCAAGCTGGACATCACCTC
CCACAACGAGGACTACACCATCGTGGAACAGTACGAGCGCTCCGAGGGCCGCCACCACCTGTTCCTGGGG
CATGGCACCGGCAGCACCGGCAGCGGCAGCTCCGGCACCGCCTCCTCCGAGGACAACAACATGGCCGTCA
TCAAAGAGTTCATGCGCTTCAAGGTGCGCATGGAGGGCTCCATGAACGGCCACGAGTTCGAGATCGAGGG
CGAGGGCGAGGGCCGCCCCTACGAGGGCACCCAGACCGCCAAGCTGAAGGTGACCAAGGGCGGCCCCCTG
CCCTTCGCCTGGGACATCCTGTCCCCCCAGTTCATGTACGGCTCCAAGGCGTACGTGAAGCACCCCGCCG
ACATCCCCGATTACAAGAAGCTGTCCTTCCCCGAGGGCTTCAAGTGGGAGCGCGTGATGAACTTCGAGGA
CGGCGGTCTGGTGACCGTGACCCAGGACTCCTCCCTGCAGGACGGCACGCTGATCTACAAGGTGAAGATG
CGCGGCACCAACTTCCCCCCCGACGGCCCCGTAATGCAGAAGAAGACCATGGGCTGGGAGGCCTCCACCG
AGCGCCTGTACCCCCGCGACGGCGTGCTGAAGGGCGAGATCCACCAGGCCCTGAAGCTGAAGGACGGCGG
CCACTACCTGGTGGAGTTCAAGACCATCTACATGGCCAAGAAGCCCGTGCAACTGCCCGGCTACTACTAC
GTGGACACCAAGCTGGACATCACCTCCCACAACGAGGACTACACCATCGTGGAACAGTACGAGCGCTCCG
AGGGCCGCCACCACCTGTTCCTGTACGGCATGGACGAGCTGTACAAGTAAGCGGCCGCGACTCTAGATCA
TAATCAGCCATACCACATTTGTAGAGGTTTTACTTGCTTTAAAAAACCTCCCACACCTCCCCCTGAACCT
GAAACATAAAATGAATGCAATTGTTGTTGTTAACTTGTTTATTGCAGCTTATAATGGTTACAAATAAAGC
AATAGCATCACAAATTTCACAAATAAAGCATTTTTTTCACTGCATTCTAGTTGTGGTTTGTCCAAACTCA
TCAATGTATCTTAAGGCGTAAATTGTAAGCGTTAATATTTTGTTAAAATTCGCGTTAAATTTTTGTTAAA
TCAGCTCATTTTTTAACCAATAGGCCGAAATCGGCAAAATCCCTTATAAATCAAAAGAATAGACCGAGAT
AGGGT
[37 nt withheld, positions 5116-5152]
AAAGAACGTGGACTCCAACGTCAAAGG
[49 nt withheld, positions 5180-5228]
T
[91 nt withheld, positions 5230-5320]
G
[124 nt withheld, positions 5322-5445]
CAGGTGGCACTTTTCGGGGAAATGTGCGCGGAACCCCTATTTGTTTATTTTTCTAAATACATTCAAATAT
GTATCCGCTCATGAGACAATAACCCTGATAAATGCTTCAATAATATTGAAAAAGGAAGAGTCCTGAGGCG
GAAAGAACCAGCTGTGGAATGTGTGTCAGTTAGGGTGTGGAAAGTCCCCAGGCTCCCCAGCAGGCAGAAG
TATGCAAAGCATGCATCTCAATTAGTCAGCAACCAGGTGTGGAAAGTCCCCAGGCTCCCCAGCAGGCAGA
AGTATGCAAAGCATGCATCTCAATTAGTCAGCAACCATAGTCCCGCCCCTAACTCCGCCCATCCCGCCCC
TAACTCCGCCCAGTTCCGCCCATTCTCCGCCCCATGGCTGACTAATTTTTTTTATTTATGCAGAGGCCGA
GGCCGCCTCGGCCTCTGAGCTATTCCAGAAGTAGTGAGGAGGCTTTTTTGGAGGCCTAGGCTTTTGCAAA
GATCGATCAAGAGACAGGATGAGGATCGTTTCGCATGATTGAACAAGATGGATTGCACGCAGGTTCTCCG
GCCGCTTGGGTGGAGAGGCTATTCGGCTATGACTGGGCACAACAGACAATCGGCTGCTCTGATGCCGCCG
TGTTCCGGCTGTCAGCGCAGGGGCGCCCGGTTCTTTTTGTCAAGACCGACCTGTCCGGTGCCCTGAATGA
ACTGCAAGACGAGGCAGCGCGGCTATCGTGGCTGGCCACGACGGGCGTTCCTTGCGCAGCTGTGCTCGAC
GTTGTCACTGAAGCGGGAAGGGACTGGCTGCTATTGGGCGAAGTGCCGGGGCAGGATCTCCTGTCATCTC
ACCTTGCTCCTGCCGAGAAAGTATCCATCATGGCTGATGCAATGCGGCGGCTGCATACGCTTGATCCGGC
TACCTGCCCATTCGACCACCAAGCGAAACATCGCATCGAGCGAGCACGTACTCGGATGGAAGCCGGTCTT
GTCGATCAGGATGATCTGGACGAAGAGCATCAGGGGCTCGCGCCAGCCGAACTGTTCGCCAGGCTCAAGG
CGAGCATGCCCGACGGCGAGGATCTCGTCGTGACCCATGGCGATGCCTGCTTGCCGAATATCATGGTGGA
AAATGGCCGCTTTTCTGGATTCATCGACTGTGGCCGGCTGGGTGTGGCGGACCGCTATCAGGACATAGCG
TTGGCTACCCGTGATATTGCTGAAGAGCTTGGCGGCGAATGGGCTGACCGCTTCCTCGTGCTTTACGGTA
TCGCCGCTCCCGATTCGCAGCGCATCGCCTTCTATCGCCTTCTTGACGAGTTCTTCTGAGCGGGACTCTG
GGGTTCGAAATGACCGACCAAGCGACGCCCAACCTGCCATCACGAGATTTCGATTCCACCGCCGCCTTCT
ATGAAAGGTTGGGCTTCGGAATCGTTTTCCGGGACGCCGGCTGGATGATCCTCCAGCGCGGGGATCTCAT
GCTGGAGTTCTTCGCCCACCCTAGGGGGAGGCTAACTGAAACACGGAAGGAGACAATACCGGAAGGAACC
CGCGCTATGACGGCAATAAAAAGACAGAATAAAACGCACGGTGTTGGGTCGTTTGTTCATAAACGCGGGG
TTCGGTCCCAGGGCTGGCACTCTGTCGATACCCCACCGAGACCCCATTGGGGCCAATACGCCCGCGTTTC
TTCCTTTTCCCCACCCCACCCCCCAAGTTCGGGTGAAGGCCCAGGGCTCGCAGCCAACGTCGGGGCGGCA
GGCCCTGCCATAGCCTCAGGTTACTCATATATACTTTAGATTGATTTAAAACTTCATTTTTAATTTAAAA
GGATCTAGGTGAAGATCCTTTTTGATAATCTCATGACCAAAATCCCTTAACGTGAGTTTTCGTTCCACTG
AGCGTCAGACCCCGTAGAAAAGATCAAAGGATCTTCTTGAGATCCTTTTTTTCTGCGCGTAATCTGCTGC
TTGCAAACAAAAAAACCACCGCTACCAGCGGTGGTTTGTTTGCCGGATCAAGAGCTACCAACTCTTTTTC
CGAAGGTAACTGGCTTCAGCAGAGCGCAGATACCAAATACTGTTCTTCTAGTGTAGCCGTAGTTAGGCCA
CCACTTCAAGAACTCTGTAGCACCGCCTACATACCTCGCTCTGCTAATCCTGTTACCAGTGGCTGCTGCC
AGTGGCGATAAGTCGTGTCTTACCGGGTTGGACTCAAGACGATAGTTACCGGATAAGGCGCAGCGGTCGG
GCTGAACGGGGGGTTCGTGCACACAGCCCAGCTTGGAGCGAACGACCTACACCGAACTGAGATACCTACA
GCGTGAGCTATGAGAAAGCGCCACGCTTCCCGAAGGGAGAAAGGCGGACAGGTATCCGGTAAGCGGCAGG
GTCGGAACAGGAGAGCGCACGAGGGAGCTTCCAGGGGGAAACGCCTGGTATCTTTATAGTCCTGTCGGGT
TTCGCCACCTCTGACTTGAGCGTCGATTTTTGTGATGCTCGTCAGGGGGGCGGAGCCTATGGAAAAACGC
CAGCAACGCGGCCTTTTTACGGTTCCTGGCCTTTTGCTGGCCTTTTGCTCACATGTTCTTTCCTGCGTTA
TCCCCTGATTCTGTGGATAACCGTATTACCGCCATGCATTAGTTATTAATAGTAATCAATTACGGGGTCA
TTAGTTCATAGCCCATATATGGAGTTCCG
Features (pLannotate 1.2.2; 17 found; start..end, strand, type, name):
      1..304     +  enhancer       CMV enhancer: human cytomegalovirus immediate early enhancer
    305..508     +  promoter       CMV promoter: human cytomegalovirus (CMV) immediate early promoter
    531..569     +  misc_feature   MCS (fragment): multiple cloning site
    577..3252    +  CDS            ACTN1: ACTN1_HUMAN - Experimental evidence at protein level: Swiss-Prot protein existence level 1. F-actin cross-linking protein which is thought to anchor actin to a variety of intracellular structures. This is a bundling protein. From Homo sapiens (Human).
   3250..3296    +  misc_feature   MCS (fragment): multiple cloning site
   3310..4737    +  CDS            tdTomato: tdTomato is a basic (constitutively fluorescent) orange fluorescent protein published in 2004, derived from Discosoma sp.. It is reported to be a somewhat slowly-maturing tandem dimer with low acid sensitivity.
   4756..4839    +  CDS            large T antigen (fragment): large T antigen from SV40 (simian virus 40)
   4862..4983    +  polyA_signal   SV40 poly(A) signal: SV40 polyadenylation signal
   5017..5445    -  rep_origin     f1 ori (sequence partly withheld): f1 bacteriophage origin of replication; arrow indicates direction of (+) strand synthesis
   5472..5576    +  promoter       AmpR promoter: bla
   5578..5935    +  promoter       SV40 promoter: SV40 enhancer and early promoter
   5970..6764    +  CDS            NeoR/KanR: aminoglycoside phosphotransferase from Tn5; aph(3')-II (or nptII); confers resistance to neomycin, kanamycin, and G418 (Geneticin®)
   6785..6937    +  CDS            ble (fragment): BLE_KLEPN - Experimental evidence at protein level: Swiss-Prot protein existence level 1. Binding protein with a strong affinity to the bleomycin family of antibiotics. Binds to CL990; an antimitotic-antibiotic compound. From Klebsiella pneumoniae.
   6996..7043    +  polyA_signal   HSV TK poly(A) signal: herpes simplex virus thymidine kinase polyadenylation signal (Cole and Stacy, 1985)
   7134..7150    -  polyA_signal   bGH poly(A) signal (fragment): bovine growth hormone polyadenylation signal
   7372..7960    +  rep_origin     ori: high-copy-number ColE1/pMB1/pBR322/pUC origin of replication
   8075..8134    +  enhancer       CMV enhancer (fragment): human cytomegalovirus immediate early enhancer
