[The description below was written by a language model from this plasmid's Addgene catalogue record and pLannotate feature annotations shown in this document.]
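Description:
tdTomato-Alpha-Actinin-19 is a mammalian expression plasmid that produces human alpha-actinin-1 (ACTN1) fused to the orange-red fluorescent protein tdTomato. It is built on a tdTomato cloning backbone, and the sequenced record is 8,134 nt. It replicates in E. coli at high copy from a ColE1/pUC-type origin and also carries an f1 phage origin. A single NeoR/KanR (Tn5 aminoglycoside phosphotransferase) gene serves both hosts. A bacterial bla-type promoter drives it for kanamycin selection, and the SV40 enhancer/early promoter, paired with an HSV TK polyadenylation signal, drives it for G418 selection of stably transfected mammalian cells. Short annotated fragments of ble, SV40 large T antigen and a bGH poly(A) signal look like sequence remnants or partial matches rather than functional parts.

The expression cassette uses the human cytomegalovirus immediate early enhancer and promoter to drive the ACTN1 coding sequence. A short stretch of residual multiple cloning site follows and acts as a linker. The "19" in the name may refer to this linker's length, but the record does not say so. Next come tdTomato and the SV40 poly(A) signal. In the feature table the fluorescent protein therefore sits at the C-terminus of alpha-actinin. tdTomato is a tandem-dimer Discosoma derivative that is constitutively fluorescent, with recorded excitation and emission maxima of 554 and 581 nm. Alpha-actinin is an F-actin cross-linking and bundling protein that anchors actin to intracellular structures. The stated purpose of the fusion is as a localization marker, allowing alpha-actinin-containing actin structures to be visualized by fluorescence microscopy in transfected mammalian cells.
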