Addgene plasmid #58070: tdTomato-Alpha-Actinin-19
Purpose: Localization: Alpha Actinin, Excitation: 554, Emission: 581
Depositing lab: Michael Davidson. Depositing organization: Florida State University, Tallahassee.
Backbone
  Vector backbone: tdTomato
  Backbone size w/o insert (bp): 4750
  Vector type: Mammalian Expression
  Selectable markers: Neomycin (select with G418)
Growth in bacteria
  Bacterial resistance: Kanamycin, 50 μg/mL
  Growth temperature: 37°C
  Growth strain: DH5alpha
  Copy number: High Copy
Gene/Insert
  Gene/Insert name: Alpha-Actinin
  Species: H. sapiens (human)
  Entrez Gene: ACTN1 (a.k.a. BDPLT15)
  Promoter: CMV
  Tag / fusion protein: tdTomato
  Cloning method: Unknown
  Sequencing primers: 5′ CMV-F; 3′ SV40pA-R
Terms and licenses: Academic/Nonprofit Terms; Industry Terms: Not Available to Industry
Depositor comments: . Excitation = 554; Emission = 581
How to cite: tdTomato-Alpha-Actinin-19 was a gift from Michael Davidson (Addgene plasmid # 58070 ; http://n2t.net/addgene:58070 ; RRID:Addgene_58070)
