>Addgene plasmid #58070 | tdTomato-Alpha-Actinin-19 | addgene partial sequence | sequence record 165793 | mCherryseq-R 5'-cctcctcgcccttgctcaccat-3'
GGTACCGTCGACTGCAGAATTCGAAGCTTGAGGTCACTCTCGCCGTACAGCGCCGTGGAGAAGGACATGT
AGTCCAGAGCACCTGGCACGGAGTCGGGGCCGGTGTAGGGGGCCATCCGCGCGATGCAGTACTCAGCCTG
GTCGGGTGGCAGCTCGCGGCGCAGCTCGTCCATGGTAATGTAGTTCTTGTCCCCAGCCAGGATCTTGAAG
GAAGCCATGACTTGGTCTGCTGTATCTGTGTCGGCTGTCTCGCGGGACATGAAGTCAATGAAGGCCTGGA
ATGTCACTACCCCCAGGCGGTTGGGGTCCACAATGCTCATGATGCGGGCAAATTCTGCTTCTCCCTGGGG
GTCGTTGCCAATATCATAACCCAAGCTGATGAGGCAGGCTTTGAACTCCTCGGGACCCAGTGTGCCGGAG
TGATCCCGGTCAAAGTGGTTGAAGGAGGCCCGGAACTCATTCATCTGCTCCTGGCTGATGCCCTTGGCAT
CCCGGGTCAGGATCTGGTTCTCTACCTCATTGATGGTCCTGGCGATGGTGGTGAGCAGCTGCTCCCAGCC
CACACGGATGTGCTCCATGGTGTAGTTGGTGTGCTTGTTGTCGAAGATGAGCGCCTCCTGGATGAGCTGG
TGGTCGCCCTCCAGCTGATCAATCTTTGGCTTGTAGTTGACGATGCTCTTCTCATACTGCCGCAGGTGGC
TGAGCTGGTCCTCCAGGGTCCCATGCATCTCAATGGAGATCCTCCCGATCTCCTCCATCTTGGTCTGGAT
CCAGGGCCCGATGACATTGGCCTGGGCTCCAAACTGCTTGCGTAGCCTCTCATTGTGCTGCTGTCGGGCA
TGCTCCTCCGTCAGAGCTTGGTCC
