>Addgene plasmid #58070 | tdTomato-Alpha-Actinin-19 | depositor partial sequence | sequence record 165794 | insert sequence
TAGCGCTACCGGACTCAGATCTCGAGCTCAAGCTTCGCACCATCATGGACCATTATGATTCTCAGCAAAC
CAACGATTACATGCAGCCAGAAGAGGACTGGGACCGGGACCTGCTCCTGGACCCGGCCTGGGAGAAGCAG
CAGAGAAAGACATTCACGGCATGGTGTAACTCCCACCTCCGGAAGGCGGGGACACAGATCGAGAACATCG
AAGAGGACTTCCGGGATGGCCTGAAGCTCATGCTGCTGCTGGAGGTCATCTCAGGTGAACGCTTGGCCAA
GCCAGAGCGAGGCAAGATGAGAGTGCACAAGATCTCCAACGTCAACAAGGCCCTGGATTTCATAGCCAGC
AAAGGCGTCAAACTGGTGTCCATCGGAGCCGAAGAAATCGTGGATGGGAATGTGAAGATGACCCTGGGCA
TGATCTGGACCATCATCCTGCGCTTTGCCATCCAGGACATCTCCGTGGAAGAGACTTCAGCCAAGGAAGG
GCTGCTCCTGTGGTGTCAGAGAAAGACAGCCCCTTACAAAAATGTCAACATCCAGAACTTCCACATAAGC
TGGAAGGATGGCCTCGGCTTCTGTGCTTTGATCCACCGACACCGGCCCGAGCTGATTGACTACGGGAAGC
TGCGGAAGGATGATCCACTCACAAATCTGAATACGGCTTTTGACGTGGCAGAGAAGTACCTGGACATCCC
CAAGATGCTGGATGCCGAAGACATCGTTGGAACTGCCCGACCGGATGAGAAAGCCATCATGACTTACGTG
TCTAGCTTCTACCACGCCTTCTCTGGAGCCCAGAAGGCGGAGACAGCAGCCAATCGCATCTGCAAGGTGT
TGGCCGTCAACCAGGAGAACGAGCAGCTTATGGAAGACTACGAGAAGCTGGCCAGTGATCTGTTGGAGTG
GATCCGCCGCACAATCCCGTGGCTGGAGAACCGGGTGCCCGAGAACACCATGCATGCCATGCAACAGAAG
CTGGAGGACTTCCGGGACTACCGGCGCCTGCACAAGCCGCCCAAGGTGCAGGAGAAGTGCCAGCTGGAGA
TCAACTTCAACACGCTGCAGACCAAGCTGCGGCTCAGCAACCGGCCTGCCTTCATGCCCTCTGAGGGCAG
GATGGTCTCGGACATCAACAATGCCTGGGGCTGCCTGGAGCAGGTGGAGAAGGGCTATGAGGAGTGGTTG
CTGAATGAGATCCGGAGGCTGGAGCGACTGGACCACCTGGCAGAGAAGTTCCGGCAGAAGGCCTCCATCC
ACGAGGCCTGGACTGACGGCAAAGAGGCCATGCTGCGACAGAAGGACTATGAGACCGCCACCCTCTCGGA
GATCAAGGCCCTGCTCAAGAAGCATGAGGCCTTCGAGAGTGACCTGGCTGCCCACCAGGACCGTGTGGAG
CAGATTGCCGCCATCGCACAGGAGCTCAATGAGCTGGACTATTATGACTCACCCAGTGTCAACGCCCGTT
GCCAAAAGATCTGTGACCAGTGGGACAATCTGGGGGCCCTAACTCAGAAGCGAAGGGAAGCTCTGGAGCG
GACCGAGAAACTGCTGGAGACCATTGACCAGCTGTACTTGGAGTATGCCAAGCGGGCTGCACCCTTCAAC
AACTGGATGGAGGGGGCCATGGAGGACCTGCAGGACACCTTCATTGTGCACACCATTGAGGAGATCCAGG
GACTGACCACAGCCCATGAGCAGTTCAAGGCCACCCTCCCTGATGCCGACAAGGAGCGCCTGGCCATCCT
GGGCATCCACAATGAGGTGTCCAAGATTGTCCAGACCTACCACGTCAATATGGCGGGCACCAACCCCTAC
ACAACCATCACGCCTCAGGAGATCAATGGCAAATGGGACCACGTGCGGCAGCTGGTGCCTCGGAGGGACC
AAGCTCTGACGGAGGAGCATGCCCGACAGCAGCACAATGAGAGGCTACGCAAGCAGTTTGGAGCCCAGGC
CAATGTCATCGGGCCCTGGATCCAGACCAAGATGGAGGAGATCGGGAGGATCTCCATTGAGATGCATGGG
ACCCTGGAGGACCAGCTCAGCCACCTGCGGCAGTATGAGAAGAGCATCGTCAACTACAAGCCAAAGATTG
ATCAGCTGGAGGGCGACCACCAGCTCATCCAGGAGGCGCTCATCTTCGACAACAAGCACACCAACTACAC
CATGGAGCACATCCGTGTGGGCTGGGAGCAGCTGCTCACCACCATCGCCAGGACCATCAATGAGGTAGAG
AACCAGATCCTGACCCGGGATGCCAAGGGCATCAGCCAGGAGCAGATGAATGAGTTCCGGGCCTCCTTCA
ACCACTTTGACCGGGATCACTCCGGCACACTGGGTCCCGAGGAGTTCAAAGCCTGCCTCATCAGCTTGGG
TTATGATATTGGCAACGACCCCCAGGGAGAAGCAGAATTTGCCCGCATCATGAGCATTGTGGACCCCAAC
CGCCTGGGGGTAGTGACATTCCAGGCCTTCATTGACTTCATGTCCCGCGAGACAGCCGACACAGATACAG
CAGACCAAGTCATGGCTTCCTTCAAGATCCTGGCTGGGGACAAGAACTACATTACCATGGACGAGCTGCG
CCGCGAGCTGCCACCCGACCAGGCTGAGTACTGCATCGCGCGGATGGCCCCCTACACCGGCCCCGACTCC
GTGCCAGGTGCTCTGGACTACATGTCCTTCTCCACGGCGCTGTACGGCGAGAGTGACCTCAAGCTTCGAA
TTCTGCAGTCGACGGTACCGCGGGCCCGGGATCCACCGGTCGCCACCATGGTGAGCAAGGGCGAGGAGGT
CATCAAAGAGTTCATGCGCTTCAAGGTGCGCATGGAGGGCTCCATGAACGGCCACGAGTTCGAGATCGAG
GGCGAGGGCGAGGGCCGCCCCTACGAGGGCACCCAGACCGCCAAGCTGAAGGTGACCAAGGGCGGCCCCC
TGCCCTTCGCCTGGGACATCCTGTCCCCCCAGTTCATGTACGGCTCCAAGGCGTACGTGAAGCACCCCGC
CGACATCCCCGATTACAAGAAGCTGTCCTTCCCCGAGGGCTTCAAGTGGGAGCGCGTGATGAACTTCGAG
GACGGCGGTCTGGTGACCGTGACCCAGGACTCCTCCCTGCAGGACGGCACGCTGATCTACAAGGTGAAGA
TGCGCGGCACCAACTTCCCCCCCGACGGCCCCGTAATGCAGAAGAAGACCATGGGCTGGGAGGCCTCCAC
CGAGCGCCTGTACCCCCGCGACGGCGTGCTGAAGGGCGAGATCCACCAGGCCCTGAAGCTGAAGGACGGC
GGCCACTACCTGGTGGAGTTCAAGACCATCTACATGGCCAAGAAGCCCGTGCAACTGCCCGGCTACTACT
ACGTGGACACCAAGCTGGACATCACCTCCCACAACGAGGACTACACCATCGTGGAACAGTACGAGCGCTC
CGAGGGCCGCCACCACCTGTTCCTGGGGCATGGCACCGGCAGCACCGGCAGCGGCAGCTCCGGCACCGCC
TCCTCCGAGGACAACAACATGGCCGTCATCAAAGAGTTCATGCGCTTCAAGGTGCGCATGGAGGGCTCCA
TGAACGGCCACGAGTTCGAGATCGAGGGCGAGGGCGAGGGCCGCCCCTACGAGGGCACCCAGACCGCCAA
GCTGAAGGTGACCAAGGGCGGCCCCCTGCCCTTCGCCTGGGACATCCTGTCCCCCCAGTTCATGTACGGC
TCCAAGGCGTACGTGAAGCACCCCGCCGACATCCCCGATTACAAGAAGCTGTCCTTCCCCGAGGGCTTCA
AGTGGGAGCGCGTGATGAACTTCGAGGACGGCGGTCTGGTGACCGTGACCCAGGACTCCTCCCTGCAGGA
CGGCACGCTGATCTACAAGGTGAAGATGCGCGGCACCAACTTCCCCCCCGACGGCCCCGTAATGCAGAAG
AAGACCATGGGCTGGGAGGCCTCCACCGAGCGCCTGTACCCCCGCGACGGCGTGCTGAAGGGCGAGATCC
ACCAGGCCCTGAAGCTGAAGGACGGCGGCCACTACCTGGTGGAGTTCAAGACCATCTACATGGCCAAGAA
GCCCGTGCAACTGCCCGGCTACTACTACGTGGACACCAAGCTGGACATCACCTCCCACAACGAGGACTAC
ACCATCGTGGAACAGTACGAGCGCTCCGAGGGCCGCCACCACCTGTTCCTGTACGGCATGGACGAGCTGT
ACAAGTAAGCGGCCGCGACTCTAGATCATAATCAGCCATACCACATT
